>Addgene plasmid #247761 | pcDNA3.1_Venus | addgene full sequence | sequence record 492576 | Addgene NGS Result
GACGGATCGGGAGATCTCCCGATCCCCTATGGTGCACTCTCAGTACAATCTGCTCTGATGCCGCATAGTT
AAGCCAGTATCTGCTCCCTGCTTGTGTGTTGGAGGTCGCTGAGTAGTGCGCGAGCAAAATTTAAGCTACA
ACAAGGCAAGGCTTGACCGACAATTGCATGAAGAATCTGCTTAGGGTTAGGCGTTTTGCGCTGCTTCGCG
ATGTACGGGCCAGATATACGCGTTGACATTGATTATTGACTAGTTATTAATAGTAATCAATTACGGGGTC
ATTAGTTCATAGCCCATATATGGAGTTCCGCGTTACATAACTTACGGTAAATGGCCCGCCTGGCTGACCG
CCCAACGACCCCCGCCCATTGACGTCAATAATGACGTATGTTCCCATAGTAACGCCAATAGGGACTTTCC
ATTGACGTCAATGGGTGGAGTATTTACGGTAAACTGCCCACTTGGCAGTACATCAAGTGTATCATATGCC
AAGTACGCCCCCTATTGACGTCAATGACGGTAAATGGCCCGCCTGGCATTATGCCCAGTACATGACCTTA
TGGGACTTTCCTACTTGGCAGTACATCTACGTATTAGTCATCGCTATTACCATGGTGATGCGGTTTTGGC
AGTACATCAATGGGCGTGGATAGCGGTTTGACTCACGGGGATTTCCAAGTCTCCACCCCATTGACGTCAA
TGGGAGTTTGTTTTGGCACCAAAATCAACGGGACTTTCCAAAATGTCGTAACAACTCCGCCCCATTGACG
CAAATGGGCGGTAGGCGTGTACGGTGGGAGGTCTATATAAGCAGAGCTCTCTGGCTAACTAGAGAACCCA
CTGCTTACTGGCTTATCGAAATTAATACGACTCACTATAGGGAGACCCAAGCTGGCTAGCGTTTAAACTT
AAGCTTGCCACCATGGTGTCTAAAGGCGAGGAACTCTTTACAGGCGTGGTCCCTATCCTCGTCGAGCTGG
ATGGCGACGTGAACGGACATAAGTTCTCCGTGTCTGGCGAAGGCGAGGGCGACGCTACCTATGGCAAGCT
GACACTCAAGCTGATCTGTACAACAGGGAAACTGCCCGTGCCATGGCCAACTCTCGTGACAACACTCGGC
TACGGCCTGCAGTGTTTCGCCAGATATCCTGATCATATGAAGCAACATGATTTCTTTAAGTCCGCTATGC
CCGAGGGATATGTCCAAGAGAGAACGATCTTTTTCAAGGATGATGGGAATTACAAAACCCGCGCTGAAGT
CAAGTTTGAAGGCGATACACTCGTGAACCGCATTGAGCTGAAAGGGATTGATTTCAAAGAGGATGGGAAT
ATTCTCGGACACAAACTTGAGTACAATTATAACTCCCACAATGTCTATATCACGGCTGATAAGCAGAAAA
ATGGGATCAAAGCTAATTTCAAGATCAGACATAATATTGAGGATGGCGGCGTCCAGCTGGCTGACCATTA
TCAGCAAAACACCCCTATCGGCGACGGACCCGTTCTGCTGCCTGACAATCACTATCTGTCCTACCAGTCC
GCTCTGTCCAAGGATCCTAATGAGAAACGCGACCACATGGTCCTTCTCGAGTTTGTGACAGCCGCCGGAA
TTACCCTCGGAATGGATGAGCTTTACAAATGAGCGGCCGCTCGAGTCTAGAGGGCCCGTTTAAACCCGCT
GATCAGCCTCGACTGTGCCTTCTAGTTGCCAGCCATCTGTTGTTTGCCCCTCCCCCGTGCCTTCCTTGAC
CCTGGAAGGTGCCACTCCCACTGTCCTTTCCTAATAAAATGAGGAAATTGCATCGCATTGTCTGAGTAGG
TGTCATTCTATTCTGGGGGGTGGGGTGGGGCAGGACAGCAAGGGGGAGGATTGGGAAGACAATAGCAGGC
ATGCTGGGGATGCGGTGGGCTCTATGGCTTCTGAGGCGGAAAGAACCAGCTGGGGCTCTAGGGGGTATCC
CC
[124 nt withheld, positions 1963-2086]
C
[91 nt withheld, positions 2088-2178]
A
[49 nt withheld, positions 2180-2228]
CCTTTGACGTTGGAGTCCACGTTCTTT
[37 nt withheld, positions 2256-2292]
ACCCTATCTCGGTCTATTCTTTTGATTTATAAGGGATTTTGCCGATTTCGGCCTATTGGTTAAAAAATGA
GCTGATTTAACAAAAATTTAACGCGAATTAATTCTGTGGAATGTGTGTCAGTTAGGGTGTGGAAAGTCCC
CAGGCTCCCCAGCAGGCAGAAGTATGCAAAGCATGCATCTCAATTAGTCAGCAACCAGGTGTGGAAAGTC
CCCAGGCTCCCCAGCAGGCAGAAGTATGCAAAGCATGCATCTCAATTAGTCAGCAACCATAGTCCCGCCC
CTAACTCCGCCCATCCCGCCCCTAACTCCGCCCAGTTCCGCCCATTCTCCGCCCCATGGCTGACTAATTT
TTTTTATTTATGCAGAGGCCGAGGCCGCCTCTGCCTCTGAGCTATTCCAGAAGTAGTGAGGAGGCTTTTT
TGGAGGCCTAGGCTTTTGCAAAAAGCTCCCGGGAGCTTGTATATCCATTTTCGGATCTGATCAAGAGACA
GGATGAGGATCGTTTCGCATGATTGAACAAGATGGATTGCACGCAGGTTCTCCGGCCGCTTGGGTGGAGA
GGCTATTCGGCTATGACTGGGCACAACAGACAATCGGCTGCTCTGATGCCGCCGTGTTCCGGCTGTCAGC
GCAGGGGCGCCCGGTTCTTTTTGTCAAGACCGACCTGTCCGGTGCCCTGAATGAACTGCAGGACGAGGCA
GCGCGGCTATCGTGGCTGGCCACGACGGGCGTTCCTTGCGCAGCTGTGCTCGACGTTGTCACTGAAGCGG
GAAGGGACTGGCTGCTATTGGGCGAAGTGCCGGGGCAGGATCTCCTGTCATCTCACCTTGCTCCTGCCGA
GAAAGTATCCATCATGGCTGATGCAATGCGGCGGCTGCATACGCTTGATCCGGCTACCTGCCCATTCGAC
CACCAAGCGAAACATCGCATCGAGCGAGCACGTACTCGGATGGAAGCCGGTCTTGTCGATCAGGATGATC
TGGACGAAGAGCATCAGGGGCTCGCGCCAGCCGAACTGTTCGCCAGGCTCAAGGCGCGCATGCCCGACGG
CGAGGATCTCGTCGTGACCCATGGCGATGCCTGCTTGCCGAATATCATGGTGGAAAATGGCCGCTTTTCT
GGATTCATCGACTGTGGCCGGCTGGGTGTGGCGGACCGCTATCAGGACATAGCGTTGGCTACCCGTGATA
TTGCTGAAGAGCTTGGCGGCGAATGGGCTGACCGCTTCCTCGTGCTTTACGGTATCGCCGCTCCCGATTC
GCAGCGCATCGCCTTCTATCGCCTTCTTGACGAGTTCTTCTGAGCGGGACTCTGGGGTTCGAAATGACCG
ACCAAGCGACGCCCAACCTGCCATCACGAGATTTCGATTCCACCGCCGCCTTCTATGAAAGGTTGGGCTT
CGGAATCGTTTTCCGGGACGCCGGCTGGATGATCCTCCAGCGCGGGGATCTCATGCTGGAGTTCTTCGCC
CACCCCAACTTGTTTATTGCAGCTTATAATGGTTACAAATAAAGCAATAGCATCACAAATTTCACAAATA
AAGCATTTTTTTCACTGCATTCTAGTTGTGGTTTGTCCAAACTCATCAATGTATCTTATCATGTCTGTAT
ACCGTCGACCTCTAGCTAGAGCTTGGCGTAATCATGGTCATAGCTGTTTCCTGTGTGAAATTGTTATCCG
CTCACAATTCCACACAACATACGAGCCGGAAGCATAAAGTGTAAAGCCTGGGGTGCCTAATGAGTGAGCT
AACTCACATTAATTGCGTTGCGCTCACTGCCCGCTTTCCAGTCGGGAAACCTGTCGTGCCAGCTGCATTA
ATGAATCGGCCAACGCGCGGGGAGAGGCGGTTTGCGTATTGGGCGCTCTTCCGCTTCCTCGCTCACTGAC
TCGCTGCGCTCGGTCGTTCGGCTGCGGCGAGCGGTATCAGCTCACTCAAAGGCGGTAATACGGTTATCCA
CAGAATCAGGGGATAACGCAGGAAAGAACATGTGAGCAAAAGGCCAGCAAAAGGCCAGGAACCGTAAAAA
GGCCGCGTTGCTGGCGTTTTTCCATAGGCTCCGCCCCCCTGACGAGCATCACAAAAATCGACGCTCAAGT
CAGAGGTGGCGAAACCCGACAGGACTATAAAGATACCAGGCGTTTCCCCCTGGAAGCTCCCTCGTGCGCT
CTCCTGTTCCGACCCTGCCGCTTACCGGATACCTGTCCGCCTTTCTCCCTTCGGGAAGCGTGGCGCTTTC
TCATAGCTCACGCTGTAGGTATCTCAGTTCGGTGTAGGTCGTTCGCTCCAAGCTGGGCTGTGTGCACGAA
CCCCCCGTTCAGCCCGACCGCTGCGCCTTATCCGGTAACTATCGTCTTGAGTCCAACCCGGTAAGACACG
ACTTATCGCCACTGGCAGCAGCCACTGGTAACAGGATTAGCAGAGCGAGGTATGTAGGCGGTGCTACAGA
GTTCTTGAAGTGGTGGCCTAACTACGGCTACACTAGAAGAACAGTATTTGGTATCTGCGCTCTGCTGAAG
CCAGTTACCTTCGGAAAAAGAGTTGGTAGCTCTTGATCCGGCAAACAAACCACCGCTGGTAGCGGTGGTT
TTTTTGTTTGCAAGCAGCAGATTACGCGCAGAAAAAAAGGATCTCAAGAAGATCCTTTGATCTTTTCTAC
GGGGTCTGACGCTCAGTGGAACGAAAACTCACGTTAAGGGATTTTGGTCATGAGATTATCAAAAAGGATC
TTCACCTAGATCCTTTTAAATTAAAAATGAAGTTTTAAATCAATCTAAAGTATATATGAGTAAACTTGGT
CTGACAGTTACCAATGCTTAATCAGTGAGGCACCTATCTCAGCGATCTGTCTATTTCGTTCATCCATAGT
TGCCTGACTCCCCGTCGTGTAGATAACTACGATACGGGAGGGCTTACCATCTGGCCCCAGTGCTGCAATG
ATACCGCGAGACCCACGCTCACCGGCTCCAGATTTATCAGCAATAAACCAGCCAGCCGGAAGGGCCGAGC
GCAGAAGTGGTCCTGCAACTTTATCCGCCTCCATCCAGTCTATTAATTGTTGCCGGGAAGCTAGAGTAAG
TAGTTCGCCAGTTAATAGTTTGCGCAACGTTGTTGCCATTGCTACAGGCATCGTGGTGTCACGCTCGTCG
TTTGGTATGGCTTCATTCAGCTCCGGTTCCCAACGATCAAGGCGAGTTACATGATCCCCCATGTTGTGCA
AAAAAGCGGTTAGCTCCTTCGGTCCTCCGATCGTTGTCAGAAGTAAGTTGGCCGCAGTGTTATCACTCAT
GGTTATGGCAGCACTGCATAATTCTCTTACTGTCATGCCATCCGTAAGATGCTTTTCTGTGACTGGTGAG
TACTCAACCAAGTCATTCTGAGAATAGTGTATGCGGCGACCGAGTTGCTCTTGCCCGGCGTCAATACGGG
ATAATACCGCGCCACATAGCAGAACTTTAAAAGTGCTCATCATTGGAAAACGTTCTTCGGGGCGAAAACT
CTCAAGGATCTTACCGCTGTTGAGATCCAGTTCGATGTAACCCACTCGTGCACCCAACTGATCTTCAGCA
TCTTTTACTTTCACCAGCGTTTCTGGGTGAGCAAAAACAGGAAGGCAAAATGCCGCAAAAAAGGGAATAA
GGGCGACACGGAAATGTTGAATACTCATACTCTTCCTTTTTCAATATTATTGAAGCATTTATCAGGGTTA
TTGTCTCATGAGCGGATACATATTTGAATGTATTTAGAAAAATAAACAAATAGGGGTTCCGCGCACATTT
CCCCGAAAAGTGCCACCTGACGTC
Features (pLannotate 1.2.2; 20 found; start..end, strand, type, name):
     28..80      -  misc_feature   bom (fragment): basis of mobility region from pBR322
    235..614     +  enhancer       CMV enhancer: human cytomegalovirus immediate early enhancer
    615..818     +  promoter       CMV promoter: human cytomegalovirus (CMV) immediate early promoter
    814..847     +  LTR            5' LTR (truncated) (fragment): truncated 5' long terminal repeat (LTR) from HIV-1
    863..881     +  promoter       T7 promoter: promoter for bacteriophage T7 RNA polymerase
    923..1639    +  CDS            Venus: Venus is a basic (constitutively fluorescent) yellow fluorescent protein published in 2002, derived from Aequorea victoria. It is reported to be a rapidly-maturing weak dimer with moderate acid sensitivity.
   1693..1917    +  polyA_signal   bGH poly(A) signal: bovine growth hormone polyadenylation signal
   1921..1942    +  promoter       SV40 promoter (fragment): SV40 enhancer and early promoter
   1963..2391    +  rep_origin     f1 ori (sequence partly withheld): f1 bacteriophage origin of replication; arrow indicates direction of (+) strand synthesis
   2405..2734    +  promoter       SV40 promoter: SV40 enhancer and early promoter
   2801..3592    +  CDS            neo: KKA2_KLEPN - Also known as kan, nptII. Experimental evidence at protein level: Swiss-Prot protein existence level 1. Resistance to kanamycin, neomycin, paromomycin, ribostamycin, butirosin and gentamicin B. From Klebsiella pneumoniae.
   3616..3774    +  CDS            ble (fragment): BLE_KLEPN - Experimental evidence at protein level: Swiss-Prot protein existence level 1. Binding protein with a strong affinity to the bleomycin family of antibiotics. Binds to CL990; an antimitotic-antibiotic compound. From Klebsiella pneumoniae.
   3769..3890    +  polyA_signal   SV40 poly(A) signal: SV40 polyadenylation signal
   3963..3979    -  protein_bind   lac operator: The lac repressor binds to the lac operator to inhibit transcription in E. coli. This inhibition can be relieved by adding lactose or isopropyl-β-D-thiogalactopyranoside (IPTG). lac repressor encoded by lacI
   3987..4017    -  promoter       lac promoter: promoter for the E. coli lac operon
   4032..4053    -  protein_bind   CAP binding site: CAP binding activates transcription in the presence of cAMP. E. coli catabolite activator protein
   4066..4158    -  CDS            lacI (fragment): lac repressor; lacI; The lac repressor binds to the lac operator to inhibit transcription in E. coli. This inhibition can be relieved by adding lactose or isopropyl-β-D-thiogalactopyranoside (IPTG).
   4341..4929    -  rep_origin     ori: high-copy-number ColE1/pMB1/pBR322/pUC origin of replication
   5100..5960    -  CDS            AmpR: β-lactamase; bla; confers resistance to ampicillin, carbenicillin, and related antibiotics
   5961..6065    -  promoter       AmpR promoter: bla
