[The description below was written by a language model from this plasmid's Addgene catalogue record and pLannotate feature annotations shown in this document.]
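Description:
pcDNA3.1_Venus is a mammalian expression plasmid of about 6.1 kb, built on the Invitrogen pcDNA3.1 backbone, that carries the yellow fluorescent protein Venus as its only insert. It is propagated in E. coli as a high-copy plasmid through a ColE1/pUC-type origin and selected with ampicillin via a β-lactamase gene driven by its own promoter. An f1 phage origin is also present, which in principle allows single-stranded DNA production. Short annotated fragments such as a bom remnant, lac promoter/operator and lacI pieces, a small HIV-1 LTR-like match just downstream of the CMV promoter, and a partial ble sequence are best read as backbone remnants or sequence-similarity hits rather than functional parts.

The expression cassette consists of the human cytomegalovirus immediate early enhancer and promoter, followed by a T7 promoter, the roughly 720 bp Venus coding sequence, and the bovine growth hormone polyadenylation signal. CMV gives strong constitutive transcription in most mammalian cell lines, while the T7 site offers a handle for in vitro transcription or sequencing. Venus is an Aequorea victoria-derived, rapidly maturing, constitutively fluorescent yellow protein, and no fusion tags or targeting sequences are annotated on it. A second cassette, in which the SV40 enhancer/early promoter drives the neomycin phosphotransferase gene with an SV40 polyadenylation signal, permits G418 selection of stably transfected cells.

The stated purpose is simply mammalian expression of Venus. The plasmid was deposited with a study on an engineered fluorescent cysteine sensor, where an unfused fluorescent protein could plausibly serve as a control or reference, although the record does not state its specific role.
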