Addgene plasmid #247761: pcDNA3.1_Venus
Purpose: mammalian expression of Venus
Depositing lab: Alan Ashworth. Depositing organization: University of California, San Francisco (UCSF). Publication: An engineered cysteine sensor optimized for high-throughput screening identifies regulators of intracellular thiol levels. Abrams RPM, Donahue RG, Ma J, Mao Y, Diolaiti ME, Ashworth A. Cell Chem Biol. 2025 Nov 10:S2451-9456(25)00343-5. doi: 10.1016/j.chembiol.2025.10.006. PubMed 41218609.
Backbone
  Vector backbone: pcDNA3.1
  Backbone manufacturer: Invitrogen
  Backbone size w/o insert (bp): 5428
  Total vector size (bp): 6093
  Vector type: Mammalian Expression
Growth in bacteria
  Bacterial resistance: Ampicillin, 100 μg/mL
  Growth temperature: 37°C
  Growth strain: DH5alpha
  Copy number: High Copy
Gene/Insert
  Gene/Insert name: Venus
  Insert size (bp): 720
Terms and licenses: Academic/Nonprofit Terms; Industry Terms: Not Available to Industry
How to cite: pcDNA3.1_Venus was a gift from Alan Ashworth (Addgene plasmid # 247761 ; http://n2t.net/addgene:247761 ; RRID:Addgene_247761)
